>Addgene plasmid #116020 | pVL19 - pLTP1 | addgene full sequence | sequence record 228175 | Addgene NGS Result
GACGAAAGGGCCTCGTGATACGCCTATTTTTATAGGTTAATGTCATGATAATAATGGTTTCTTAGACGTC
AGGTGGCACTTTTCGGGGAAATGTGCGCGGAACCCCTATTTGTTTATTTTTCTAAATACATTCAAATATG
TATCCGCTCATGAGACAATAACCCTGATAAATGCTTCAATAATATTGAAAAAGGAAGAGTATGAGTATTC
AACATTTCCGTGTCGCCCTTATTCCCTTTTTTGCGGCATTTTGCCTTCCTGTTTTTGCTCACCCAGAAAC
GCTGGTGAAAGTAAAAGATGCTGAAGATCAGTTGGGTGCACGAGTGGGTTACATCGAACTGGATCTCAAC
AGCGGTAAGATCCTTGAGAGTTTTCGCCCCGAAGAACGTTTTCCAATGATGAGCACTTTTAAAGTTCTGC
TATGTGGCGCGGTATTATCCCGTATTGACGCCGGGCAAGAGCAACTCGGTCGCCGCATACACTATTCTCA
GAATGACTTGGTTGAGTACTCACCAGTCACAGAAAAGCATCTTACGGATGGCATGACAGTAAGAGAATTA
TGCAGTGCTGCCATAACCATGAGTGATAACACTGCGGCCAACTTACTTCTGACAACGATCGGAGGACCGA
AGGAGCTAACCGCTTTTTTGCACAACATGGGGGATCATGTAACTCGCCTTGATCGTTGGGAACCGGAGCT
GAATGAAGCCATACCAAACGACGAGCGTGACACCACGATGCCTGTAGCAATGGCAACAACGTTGCGCAAA
CTATTAACTGGCGAACTACTTACTCTAGCTTCCCGGCAACAATTAATAGACTGGATGGAGGCGGATAAAG
TTGCAGGACCACTTCTGCGCTCGGCCCTTCCGGCTGGCTGGTTTATTGCTGATAAATCTGGAGCCGGTGA
GCGTGGCTCTCGAGGTATCATTGCAGCACTGGGGCCAGATGGTAAGCCCTCCCGTATCGTAGTTATCTAC
ACGACGGGGAGTCAGGCAACTATGGATGAACGAAATAGACAGATCGCTGAGATAGGTGCCTCACTGATTA
AGCATTGGTAACTGTCAGACCAAGTTTACTCATATATACTTTAGATTGATTTAAAACTTCATTTTTAATT
TAAAAGGATCTAGGTGAAGATCCTTTTTGATAATCTCATGACCAAAATCCCTTAACGTGAGTTTTCGTTC
CACTGAGCGTCAGACCCCGTAGAAAAGATCAAAGGATCTTCTTGAGATCCTTTTTTTCTGCGCGTAATCT
GCTGCTTGCAAACAAAAAAACCACCGCTACCAGCGGTGGTTTGTTTGCCGGATCAAGAGCTACCAACTCT
TTTTCCGAAGGTAACTGGCTTCAGCAGAGCGCAGATACCAAATACTGTTCTTCTAGTGTAGCCGTAGTTA
GGCCACCACTTCAAGAACTCTGTAGCACCGCCTACATACCTCGCTCTGCTAATCCTGTTACCAGTGGCTG
CTGCCAGTGGCGATAAGTCGTGTCTTACCGGGTTGGACTCAAGACGATAGTTACCGGATAAGGCGCAGCG
GTCGGGCTGAACGGGGGGTTCGTGCACACAGCCCAGCTTGGAGCGAACGACCTACACCGAACTGAGATAC
CTACAGCGTGAGCTATGAGAAAGCGCCACGCTTCCCGAAGGGAGAAAGGCGGACAGGTATCCGGTAAGCG
GCAGGGTCGGAACAGGAGAGCGCACGAGGGAGCTTCCAGGGGGAAACGCCTGGTATCTTTATAGTCCTGT
CGGGTTTCGCCACCTCTGACTTGAGCGTCGATTTTTGTGATGCTCGTCAGGGGGGCGGAGCCTATGGAAA
AACGCCAGCAACGCGGCCTTTTTACGGTTCCTGGCCTTTTGCTGGCCTTTTGCTCACATGTTCTTTCCTG
CGTTATCCCCTGATTCTGTGGATAACCGTATTACCGCCTTTGAGTGAGCTGATACCGCTCGCCGCAGCCG
AACGACCGAGCGCAGCGAGTCAGTGAGCGAGGAAGCGGAAGAGCGCCCAATACGCAAACCGCCTCTCCCC
GCGCGTTGGCCGATTCATTAATGCAGCTGGCACGACAGGTTTCCCGACTGGAAAGCGGGCAGTGAGCGCA
ACGCAATTAATGTGAGTTAGCTCACTCATTAGGCACCCCAGGCTTTACACTTTATGCTTCCGGCTCGTAT
GTTGTGTGGAATTGTGAGCGGATAACAATTTCACACGAGCTATTTAGGTGACACTATAGAAGTGAAGCTT
GGTCTCAACCTGACCAAAATGATTAACTTGCATTACAGTTGGGAAGTATCAAGTAAACAACATTTTGTTT
TTGTTTGATATCGGGAATCTCAAAACCAAAGTCCACACTAGTTTTTGGACTATATAATGATAAAAGTCAG
ATATCTACTAATACTAGTTGATCAGTATATTCGAAAACATGACTTTCCAAATGTAAGTTATTTACTTTTT
TTTTGCTATTATAATTAAGATCAATAAAAATGTCTAAGTTTTAAATCTTTATCATTATATCCAAACAATC
ATAATCTTATTGTTAATCTCTCATCAACACACAGTTTTTAAAATAAATTAATTACCCTTTGCATGATACC
GAAGAGAAACGAATTCGTTCAAATAATTTTATAACAGGAAATAAAATAGATAACCGAAATAAAGATAGAA
TGATTTCTTAGTACTAACTCTTAACAACAGTTTTATTTAAATGACTTTTGTAAAAAAAACAAAGTTAACT
TATACACGTACACGTGTCGAAAATATTATTGACAATGGATAGCATGATTCTTATTAGAGTCATGTAAAAG
ATAAACACATGCAAATATATATATGAATAATATGTTGTTAAGATAAACTAGACGATTAGAATATATAGCA
CATCTATAGTTTGTAAAATAACTATTTCTCAACTAGACTTAAGTCTTCGAAATACATAAATAAACAAAAC
TATAAAAATTCAGAAAAAAACATGAGAGTACGTTAGTAAAATGTATTTTTTTGGTAAAATAATCACTTTT
CATCAGGTCTTTTTGTAAAGCAGTTTTCATGTTAGATAAACGAGATTTTAATTTTTTTTAAAAAGAAGTA
AACTAACTATGTTCCTATCTACACACCTATAATTTTGAAACAATTACGAAAACAAACAATGAAAATGCAA
AGAAGGACGTAGGCACTGTCACACTACAAATACGTTAATAAAATGTATTTTGGTCGAATTATAACTTTCC
ATACGATAAAGTTGAATTAACATGTCAAACAAAAGAGATGAGTGGTCCTATACATAGTTAGGAATTAGGA
ACCTCTAAATTAAATGAGTACAACCACCAACTACTCCTTCCCTCTATAATCTATCGCATTCACACCACAT
AACATATACGTACCTACTCTATATAACACTCACTCCCCAAACTCTCTTCATCATCCATCACTACACACAT
CTCCTATTGCAAACGAACATAAAACACTACCTAAGAGATCAATAACATGAGACCGAATTCTCGCCCTATA
GTGAGTCGTATTACCTGGCCGTCGTTTTACAACGTCGTGACTGGGAAAACCCTGGCGTTACCCAACTTAA
TCGCCTTGCAGCACATCCCCCTTTCGCCAGCTGGCGTAATAGCGAAGAGGCCCGCACCGATCGCCCTTCC
CAACAGTTGCGCAGCCTGAATGGCGAATGGCGCCTGATGCGGTATTTTCTCCTTACGCATCTGTGCGGTA
TTTCACACCGCATATGGTGCACTCTCAGTACAATCTGCTCTGATGCCGCATAGTTAAGCCAGCCCCGACA
CCCGCCAACACCCGCTGACGCGCCCTGACGGGCTTGTCTGCTCCCGGCATCCGCTTACAGACAAGCTGTG
ACCGTCTCCGGGAGCTGCATGTGTCAGAGGTTTTCACCGTCATCACCGAAACGCGCGA
Features (pLannotate 1.2.2; 12 found; start..end, strand, type, name):
     96..200     +  promoter       AmpR promoter: bla
    201..1061    +  CDS            AmpR: β-lactamase; bla; confers resistance to ampicillin, carbenicillin, and related antibiotics
   1232..1820    +  rep_origin     ori: high-copy-number ColE1/pMB1/pBR322/pUC origin of replication
   2003..2095    +  CDS            lacI (fragment): lac repressor; lacI; The lac repressor binds to the lac operator to inhibit transcription in E. coli. This inhibition can be relieved by adding lactose or isopropyl-β-D-thiogalactopyranoside (IPTG).
   2108..2129    +  protein_bind   CAP binding site: CAP binding activates transcription in the presence of cAMP. E. coli catabolite activator protein
   2144..2174    +  promoter       lac promoter: promoter for the E. coli lac operon
   2182..2198    +  protein_bind   lac operator: The lac repressor binds to the lac operator to inhibit transcription in E. coli. This inhibition can be relieved by adding lactose or isopropyl-β-D-thiogalactopyranoside (IPTG). lac repressor encoded by lacI
   2212..2230    +  promoter       SP6 promoter: promoter for bacteriophage SP6 RNA polymerase
   3495..3513    -  promoter       T7 promoter: promoter for bacteriophage T7 RNA polymerase
   3515..3667    +  CDS            lacZα (fragment): LacZα fragment of β-galactosidase; lacZ fragment
   3673..3772    -  misc_feature   bom (fragment): basis of mobility region from pBR322
   3874..1       -  CDS            rop (fragment) (across the origin): Rop protein, which maintains plasmids at low copy number; rop
