[The description below was written by a language model from this plasmid's Addgene catalogue record and pLannotate feature annotations shown in this document.]
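Description:
pVL19 - pLTP1 is a small (about 3.9 kb) bacterial entry vector for the GreenGate modular cloning system, carrying a promoter module from Arabidopsis thaliana. The backbone is listed as A000, the GreenGate entry position reserved for promoters. It is maintained in E. coli as a high-copy plasmid through a ColE1/pUC-type origin and is selected with ampicillin via the β-lactamase gene and its native promoter. The remaining annotated backbone features are typical cloning-vector remnants: a lacI fragment, CAP binding site, lac promoter and operator, a lacZα fragment, and partial bom and rop sequences, none of which has a role in the module's intended use.

The payload is pLTP1, recorded as a 1,222 bp Arabidopsis insert and, by name and stated purpose, a promoter fragment of the LTP1 gene. The automated annotation does not label it, but it presumably occupies the unannotated stretch of roughly 1.26 kb between the flanking SP6 and T7 phage promoters, which can serve as convenient sequencing-primer sites. The cloning sites are recorded as unknown, and the Type IIS recognition sites and overhangs that GreenGate entry modules normally rely on are not annotated.

In GreenGate cloning, entry modules of this kind are combined in a single Golden Gate-type reaction with other modules (such as coding sequence, tags, terminator and plant resistance cassette) into a plant transformation destination vector. The plasmid comes from a toolkit for inducible, cell type-specific gene expression in Arabidopsis, where it supplies the regulatory sequence that directs expression to a particular cell type. The record does not state which tissue pLTP1 targets.
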