Addgene plasmid #116020: pVL19 - pLTP1
Purpose: entry vector for GreenGate cloning method, promoter
Depositing lab: Thomas Greb. Depositing organization: Universitaet Heidelberg. Publication: A Comprehensive Toolkit for Inducible, Cell Type-Specific Gene Expression in Arabidopsis. Schurholz AK, Lopez-Salmeron V, Li Z, Forner J, Wenzl C, Gaillochet C, Augustin S, Vilches-Barro A, Fuchs M, Gebert M, Lohmann JU, Greb T, Wolf S. Plant Physiol. 2018 Jul 19. pii: pp.18.00463. doi: 10.1104/pp.18.00463. PubMed 30026289.
Backbone
  Vector backbone: A000
  Vector type: Unspecified
Growth in bacteria
  Bacterial resistance: Ampicillin, 100 μg/mL
  Growth temperature: 37°C
  Growth strain: DH5alpha
  Copy number: High Copy
Gene/Insert
  Gene/Insert name: pLTP1
  Species: A. thaliana (mustard weed)
  Insert size (bp): 1222
  Cloning method: Restriction Enzyme; 5′ cloning site Unknown (unknown if destroyed); 3′ cloning site Unknown (unknown if destroyed)
Terms and licenses: Academic/Nonprofit Terms; Industry Terms: Not Available to Industry
How to cite: pVL19 - pLTP1 was a gift from Thomas Greb (Addgene plasmid # 116020 ; http://n2t.net/addgene:116020 ; RRID:Addgene_116020)
